>Addgene plasmid #46269 | pEGFPC1/GgVcl 1-851 A50I mutant | depositor full sequence | sequence record 65156 | pEGFPC1/GgVcl 1-851 A50I mutant sequence 7316 bps
TAGTTATTAATAGTAATCAATTACGGGGTCATTAGTTCATAGCCCATATATGGAGTTCCGCGTTACATAA
CTTACGGTAAATGGCCCGCCTGGCTGACCGCCCAACGACCCCCGCCCATTGACGTCAATAATGACGTATG
TTCCCATAGTAACGCCAATAGGGACTTTCCATTGACGTCAATGGGTGGAGTATTTACGGTAAACTGCCCA
CTTGGCAGTACATCAAGTGTATCTTATGCCAAGTACGCCCCCTATTGACGTCAATGACGGTAAATGGCCC
GCCTGGCATTATGCCCAGTACATGACCTTATGGGACTTTCCTACTTGGCAGTACATCTACGTATTAGTCA
TCGCTATTACCATGGTGATGCGGTTTTGGCAGTACATCAATGGGCGTGGATAGCGGTTTGACTCACGGGG
ATTTCCAAGTCTCCACCCCATTGACGTCAATGGGAGTTTGTTTTGGCACCAAAATCAACGGGACTTTCCA
AAATGTCGTAACAACTCCGCCCCATTGACGCAAATGGGCGGTAGGCGTGTACGGTGGGAGGTCTATATAA
GCAGAGCTGGTTTAGTGAACCGTCAGATCCGCTAGCGCTACCGGTCGCCACCATGGTGAGCAAGGGCGAG
GAGCTGTTCACCGGGGTGGTGCCCATCCTGGTCGAGCTGGACGGCGACGTAAACGGCCACAAGTTCAGCG
TGTCCGGCGAGGGCGAGGGCGATGCCACCTACGGCAAGCTGACCCTGAAGTTCATCTGCACCACCGGCAA
GCTGCCCGTGCCCTGGCCCACCCTCGTGACCACCCTGACCTACGGCGTGCAGTGCTTCAGCCGCTACCCC
GACCACATGAAGCAGCACGACTTCTTCAAGTCCGCCATGCCCGAAGGCTACGTCCAGGAGCGCACCATCT
TCTTCAAGGACGACGGCAACTACAAGACCCGCGCCGAGGTGAAGTTCGAGGGCGACACCCTGGTGAACCG
CATCGAGCTGAAGGGCATCGACTTCAAGGAGGACGGCAACATCCTGGGGCACAAGCTGGAGTACAACTAC
AACAGCCACAACGTCTATATCATGGCCGACAAGCAGAAGAACGGCATCAAGGTGAACTTCAAGATCCGCC
ACAACATCGAGGACGGCAGCGTGCAGCTCGCCGACCACTACCAGCAGAACACCCCCATCGGCGACGGCCC
CGTGCTGCTGCCCGACAACCACTACCTGAGCACCCAGTCCGCCCTGAGCAAAGACCCCAACGAGAAGCGC
GATCACATGGTCCTGCTGGAGTTCGTGACCGCCGCCGGGATCACTCTCGGCATGGACGAGCTGTACAAGT
CCGGACTCAGATCTAGAGCTCAAGCTTCGAATTCCGGCCCCCCCTGCCCCGCCGCCCATATGATGCCCGT
CTTCCACACGCGCACCATCGAGAGCATCTTGGAGCCCGTGGCTCAGCAGATCTCCCACCTGGTCATCATG
CACGAGGAGGGGGAGGTAGACGGCAAGGCCATCCCGGACCTCACCGCCCCCGTGTCGGCCGTGCAGGCCA
TCGTCAGCAACCTGGTGCGGGTTGGAAAAGAAACTGTGCAGACAACAGAAGACCAGATCTTGAAAAGGGA
TATGCCACCAGCATTCATCAAAGTAGAGAATGCCTGCACCAAGCTCGTTCGAGCAGCCCAGATGCTGCAA
GCAGATCCTTATTCAGTACCAGCTCGTGACTACCTAATTGATGGATCAAGAGGCATCCTTTCTGGAACAT
CAGACTTACTTCTGACATTTGATGAAGCGGAGGTCCGTAAAATCATCCGTGTCTGCAAAGGAATATTGGA
ATATCTGACTGTGGCAGAAGTAGTAGAGACTATGGAGGATTTGGTGACATATACAAAGAATCTAGGGCCA
GGAATGACAAAGATGGCGAAAATGATCGATGAGAGACAACAGGAATTAACTCATCAGGAACATAGGGTTA
TGCTGGTGAACTCCATGAATACTGTGAAGGAGCTATTGCCTGTACTTATTTCAGCTATGAAGATCTTTGT
AACCACAAAAAACACTAAAAGCCAGGGAATAGAAGAGGCCTTGAAAAATCGCAATTTCACAGTAGAGAAA
ATGAGTGCTGAGATAAATGAAATAATCCGTGTATTACAACTCACTTCCTGGGATGAAGATGCCTGGGCCA
GCAAGGACACTGAAGCCATGAAAAGAGCTTTAGCCCTAATAGATTCAAAGATGAACCAGGCAAAAGGCTG
GCTGAGAGATCCAAACGCACCTCCAGGGGATGCTGGTGAGCAAGCAATAAGGCAGATCCTTGATGAAGCT
GGAAAAGCAGGAGAATTGTGTGCAGGCAAAGAACGCAGGGAGATTCTGGGAACATGCAAAACTTTGGGCC
AAATGACTGATCAACTTGCTGATCTCCGAGCTAGAGGACAGGGTGCTACACCGATGGCAATGCAGAAGGC
ACAGCAGGTGTCACAAGGCCTGGATTTGCTCACTGCAAAAGTGGAGAATGCAGCCCGGAAATTGGAGGCC
ATGACAAACTCTAAGCAGGCTATTGCAAAGAAGATTGATGCTGCTCAGAACTGGCTTGCGGATCCCAACG
GCGGAAGTGAAGGAGAAGAACACATTCGAGGAATTATGTCTGAAGCAAGGAAAGTTGCAGAATTGTGTGA
GGAGCCTAAAGAAAGAGATGATATCCTTCGCTCCTTGGGGGAAATCTCTGCTCTGACAGCTAAGCTGTCA
GATCTGCGACGACATGGGAAAGGCGACTCTCCTGAGGCCCGTGCATTGGCCAAGCAAATAGCTACATCAC
TTCAGAACTTACAGTCCAAAACAAACAGAGCTGTAGCAAATACTAGGCCAGTTAAAGCTGCTGTCCATTT
GGAGGGCAAGATTGAGCAAGCCCAGAGGTGGATAGATAATCCTACAGTTGATGATCGGGGAGTAGGCCAG
GCAGCAATTCGGGGTTTGGTTGCAGAAGGTCGTCGTCTAGCCAATGTCATGATGGGACCTTATCGTCAGG
ACCTGCTTGCCAAATGTGACCGTGTAGACCAGCTGGCTGCTCAGCTTGCTGACCTTGCAGCAAGAGGGGA
AGGAGAGTCTCCTCAGGCTAGGGCAATTGCTGCTCAGCTTCAGGACTCCCTGAAGGATCTCAAAGCACGG
ATGCAAGAAGCAATGACCCAGGAGGTGTCTGATGTTTTCAGTGACACTACAACCCCTATTAAGTTGTTAG
CAGTAGCAGCCACTGCTCCTTCTGATACTCCCAATAGAGAAGAGGTGTTTGAAGAAAGAGCAGCAAATTT
TGAAAACCATGCTGCTAGACTGGGAGCAACAGCAGAAAAAGCAGCTGCAGTTGGAACTGCTAATAAAACT
ACTGTGGAAGGCATTCAGGCAACAGTCAAATCTGCAAGGGAGCTTACACCACAGGTAGTATCGGCTGCTC
GAATCCTCCTGAGAAATCCTGGAAATCAAGCTGCTTATGAGCATTTTGAGACAATGAAAAACCAATGGAT
TGATAATGTAGAAAAGATGACAGGGCTGGTGGATGAGGCCATCGATACCAAGTCTCTGTTGGATGCATCA
GAAGAGGCTATTAAGAAGGATCTTGATAAATGCAAAGTTGCAATGGCCAATATGCAACCTCAGATGCTGG
TAGCTGGAGCCACCAGCATTGCTAGACGAGCGAACCGCATCCTGCTTGTGGCAAAACGGGAGGTTGAAAA
TTCAGAAGACCCTAAATTCAGGGAGGCTGTTAAAGCAGCTTCTGATGAGCTGAGCAAAACCATATCACCG
ATGGTAATGGATGCTAAAGCTGTAGCAGGAAATATCTCTGATCCTGGTTTGCAGAAGAGTTTCTTGGATT
CTGGATACAGGATTCTGGGAGCTGTGGCCAAAGTCAGAGAAGCCTTTCAGCCTCAGGAGCCAGACTTTCC
CCCTCCTCCTCCTGACCTAGAGCATTAACTCGAGTCGACGGTACCGCGGGCCCGGGATCCACCGGATCTA
GATAACTGATCATAATCAGCCATACCACATTTGTAGAGGTTTTACTTGCTTTAAAAAACCTCCCACACCT
CCCCCTGAACCTGAAACATAAAATGAATGCAATTGTTGTTGTTAACTTGTTTATTGCAGCTTATAATGGT
TACAAATAAAGCAATAGCATCACAAATTTCACAAATAAAGCATTTTTTTCACTGCATTCTAGTTGTGGTT
TGTCCAAACTCATCAATGTATCTTAACGCGTAAATTGTAAGCGTTAATATTTTGTTAAAATTCGCGTTAA
ATTTTTGTTAAATCAGCTCATTTTTTAACCAATAGGCCGAAATCGGCAAAATCCCTTATAAATCAAAAGA
ATAGACCGAGATAGGGT
[37 nt withheld, positions 4358-4394]
AAAGAACGTGGACTCCAACGTCAAAGG
[49 nt withheld, positions 4422-4470]
T
[91 nt withheld, positions 4472-4562]
G
[124 nt withheld, positions 4564-4687]
CAGGTGGCACTTTTCGGGGAAATGTGCGCGGAACCCCTATTTGTTTATTTTTCTAAATACATTCAAATAT
GTATCCGCTCATGAGACAATAACCCTGATAAATGCTTCAATAATATTGAAAAAGGAAGAGTCCTGAGGCG
GAAAGAACCAGCTGTGGAATGTGTGTCAGTTAGGGTGTGGAAAGTCCCCAGGCTCCCCAGCAGGCAGAAG
TATGCAAAGCATGCATCTCAATTAGTCAGCAACCAGGTGTGGAAAGTCCCCAGGCTCCCCAGCAGGCAGA
AGTATGCAAAGCATGCATCTCAATTAGTCAGCAACCATAGTCCCGCCCCTAACTCCGCCCATCCCGCCCC
TAACTCCGCCCAGTTCCGCCCATTCTCCGCCCCATGGCTGACTAATTTTTTTTATTTATGCAGAGGCCGA
GGCCGCCTCGGCCTCTGAGCTATTCCAGAAGTAGTGAGGAGGCTTTTTTGGAGGCCTAGGCTTTTGCAAA
GATCGATCAAGAGACAGGATGAGGATCGTTTCGCATGATTGAACAAGATGGATTGCACGCAGGTTCTCCG
GCCGCTTGGGTGGAGAGGCTATTCGGCTATGACTGGGCACAACAGACAATCGGCTGCTCTGATGCCGCCG
TGTTCCGGCTGTCAGCGCAGGGGCGCCCGGTTCTTTTTGTCAAGACCGACCTGTCCGGTGCCCTGAATGA
ACTGCAAGACGAGGCAGCGCGGCTATCGTGGCTGGCCACGACGGGCGTTCCTTGCGCAGCTGTGCTCGAC
GTTGTCACTGAAGCGGGAAGGGACTGGCTGCTATTGGGCGAAGTGCCGGGGCAGGATCTCCTGTCATCTC
ACCTTGCTCCTGCCGAGAAAGTATCCATCATGGCTGATGCAATGCGGCGGCTGCATACGCTTGATCCGGC
TACCTGCCCATTCGACCACCAAGCGAAACATCGCATCGAGCGAGCACGTACTCGGATGGAAGCCGGTCTT
GTCGATCAGGATGATCTGGACGAAGAGCATCAGGGGCTCGCGCCAGCCGAACTGTTCGCCAGGCTCAAGG
CGAGCATGCCCGACGGCGAGGATCTCGTCGTGACCCATGGCGATGCCTGCTTGCCGAATATCATGGTGGA
AAATGGCCGCTTTTCTGGATTCATCGACTGTGGCCGGCTGGGTGTGGCGGACCGCTATCAGGACATAGCG
TTGGCTACCCGTGATATTGCTGAAGAGCTTGGCGGCGAATGGGCTGACCGCTTCCTCGTGCTTTACGGTA
TCGCCGCTCCCGATTCGCAGCGCATCGCCTTCTATCGCCTTCTTGACGAGTTCTTCTGAGCGGGACTCTG
GGGTTCGAAATGACCGACCAAGCGACGCCCAACCTGCCATCACGAGATTTCGATTCCACCGCCGCCTTCT
ATGAAAGGTTGGGCTTCGGAATCGTTTTCCGGGACGCCGGCTGGATGATCCTCCAGCGCGGGGATCTCAT
GCTGGAGTTCTTCGCCCACCCTAGGGGGAGGCTAACTGAAACACGGAAGGAGACAATACCGGAAGGAACC
CGCGCTATGACGGCAATAAAAAGACAGAATAAAACGCACGGTGTTGGGTCGTTTGTTCATAAACGCGGGG
TTCGGTCCCAGGGCTGGCACTCTGTCGATACCCCACCGAGACCCCATTGGGGCCAATACGCCCGCGTTTC
TTCCTTTTCCCCACCCCACCCCCCAAGTTCGGGTGAAGGCCCAGGGCTCGCAGCCAACGTCGGGGCGGCA
GGCCCTGCCATAGCCTCAGGTTACTCATATATACTTTAGATTGATTTAAAACTTCATTTTTAATTTAAAA
GGATCTAGGTGAAGATCCTTTTTGATAATCTCATGACCAAAATCCCTTAACGTGAGTTTTCGTTCCACTG
AGCGTCAGACCCCGTAGAAAAGATCAAAGGATCTTCTTGAGATCCTTTTTTTCTGCGCGTAATCTGCTGC
TTGCAAACAAAAAAACCACCGCTACCAGCGGTGGTTTGTTTGCCGGATCAAGAGCTACCAACTCTTTTTC
CGAAGGTAACTGGCTTCAGCAGAGCGCAGATACCAAATACTGTCCTTCTAGTGTAGCCGTAGTTAGGCCA
CCACTTCAAGAACTCTGTAGCACCGCCTACATACCTCGCTCTGCTAATCCTGTTACCAGTGGCTGCTGCC
AGTGGCGATAAGTCGTGTCTTACCGGGTTGGACTCAAGACGATAGTTACCGGATAAGGCGCAGCGGTCGG
GCTGAACGGGGGGTTCGTGCACACAGCCCAGCTTGGAGCGAACGACCTACACCGAACTGAGATACCTACA
GCGTGAGCTATGAGAAAGCGCCACGCTTCCCGAAGGGAGAAAGGCGGACAGGTATCCGGTAAGCGGCAGG
GTCGGAACAGGAGAGCGCACGAGGGAGCTTCCAGGGGGAAACGCCTGGTATCTTTATAGTCCTGTCGGGT
TTCGCCACCTCTGACTTGAGCGTCGATTTTTGTGATGCTCGTCAGGGGGGCGGAGCCTATGGAAAAACGC
CAGCAACGCGGCCTTTTTACGGTTCCTGGCCTTTTGCTGGCCTTTTGCTCACATGTTCTTTCCTGCGTTA
TCCCCTGATTCTGTGGATAACCGTATTACCGCCATGCAT
Features (pLannotate 1.2.2; 16 found; start..end, strand, type, name):
      1..364     +  enhancer       CMV enhancer: human cytomegalovirus immediate early enhancer
    365..568     +  promoter       CMV promoter: human cytomegalovirus (CMV) immediate early promoter
    613..1329    +  CDS            EGFP: EGFP is a basic (constitutively fluorescent) green fluorescent protein published in 1996, derived from Aequorea victoria. It is reported to be a rapidly-maturing weak dimer with moderate acid sensitivity.
   1330..1364    +  misc_feature   MCS (fragment): multiple cloning site
   1393..3945    +  CDS            Vcl (fragment): VINC_MOUSE - Experimental evidence at protein level: Swiss-Prot protein existence level 1. Actin filament (F-actin)-binding protein involved in cell- matrix adhesion and cell-cell adhesion. Regulates cell-surface E- cadherin expression and potentiates mechanosensing by the E-cadherin complex. May also play important roles in cell morphology and locomotion (By similarity). From Mus musculus (Mouse).
   3953..3980    +  misc_feature   MCS (fragment): multiple cloning site
   3997..4081    +  CDS            large T antigen (fragment): large T antigen from SV40 (simian virus 40)
   4104..4225    +  polyA_signal   SV40 poly(A) signal: SV40 polyadenylation signal
   4259..4687    -  rep_origin     f1 ori (sequence partly withheld): f1 bacteriophage origin of replication; arrow indicates direction of (+) strand synthesis
   4714..4818    +  promoter       AmpR promoter: bla
   4820..5177    +  promoter       SV40 promoter: SV40 enhancer and early promoter
   5212..6006    +  CDS            NeoR/KanR: aminoglycoside phosphotransferase from Tn5; aph(3')-II (or nptII); confers resistance to neomycin, kanamycin, and G418 (Geneticin®)
   6027..6179    +  CDS            ble (fragment): BLE_KLEPN - Experimental evidence at protein level: Swiss-Prot protein existence level 1. Binding protein with a strong affinity to the bleomycin family of antibiotics. Binds to CL990; an antimitotic-antibiotic compound. From Klebsiella pneumoniae.
   6238..6285    +  polyA_signal   HSV TK poly(A) signal: herpes simplex virus thymidine kinase polyadenylation signal (Cole and Stacy, 1985)
   6376..6392    -  polyA_signal   bGH poly(A) signal (fragment): bovine growth hormone polyadenylation signal
   6614..7202    +  rep_origin     ori: high-copy-number ColE1/pMB1/pBR322/pUC origin of replication
