[The description below was written by a language model from this plasmid's Addgene catalogue record and pLannotate feature annotations shown in this document.]
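Description:
pEGFPC1/GgVcl 1-851 A50I mutant is a 7.3 kb mammalian expression plasmid built on a pEGFP-C1 backbone that was modified to carry unique NdeI and XhoI sites. It expresses the head domain of chicken (Gallus gallus) vinculin as an N-terminal EGFP fusion. The human cytomegalovirus immediate early enhancer and promoter drive an EGFP open reading frame that continues through a short stretch of multiple cloning site into the roughly 2.55 kb vinculin fragment encoding residues 1-851 (the Vh head domain, lacking the tail). The fragment was inserted between NdeI and XhoI, and the transcript ends at an SV40 polyadenylation signal. The automated annotation labels the insert by similarity to mouse vinculin, but the catalogue record gives chicken as the source species. The insert carries an A50I substitution, which was introduced by site-directed mutagenesis into the corresponding wild-type EGFP/V1-851 construct.

The plasmid is propagated in E. coli from a high-copy ColE1/pUC-type origin, and it also has an f1 phage origin. A single Tn5 aminoglycoside phosphotransferase (NeoR/KanR) cassette provides both selections. A bacterial promoter upstream gives kanamycin resistance in bacteria, while the SV40 enhancer/early promoter and an HSV TK polyadenylation signal give G418 resistance in transfected mammalian cells. The short large T antigen, ble and bGH poly(A) hits in the feature table are small fragments that probably reflect backbone remnants or annotation matches rather than functional elements.

The associated publication concerns a conformational switch in vinculin that governs formation and dynamics of the talin-vinculin complex at focal adhesions. This suggests the construct is used for live-cell fluorescence imaging of the mutant vinculin head in comparison with its wild-type counterpart. The record itself does not state the functional effect of A50I.
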