Addgene plasmid #46269: pEGFPC1/GgVcl 1-851 A50I mutant
Depositing lab: Susan Craig. Depositing organization: Johns Hopkins University and School of Medicine. Publication: A conformational switch in vinculin drives formation and dynamics of a talin-vinculin complex at focal adhesions. Cohen DM, Kutscher B, Chen H, Murphy DB, Craig SW. J Biol Chem. 2006 Jun 9;281(23):16006-15. Epub 2006 Apr 10. 10.1074/jbc.M600738200 PubMed 16608855.
Backbone
  Vector backbone: pEGFP-C1
  Backbone manufacturer: Clonetech
  Backbone size w/o insert (bp): 4700
  Total vector size (bp): 7316
  Modifications to backbone: vector modified to contain unique Nde, Xho sites.
  Vector type: Mammalian Expression
  Selectable markers: Neomycin (select with G418)
Growth in bacteria
  Bacterial resistance: Kanamycin, 50 μg/mL
  Growth temperature: 37°C
  Growth strain: DH5alpha
  Copy number: Unknown
Gene/Insert
  Gene/Insert name: Vcl 1-851 A50I mutation (alt names: Vinculin; Vcl)
  Species: G. gallus (chicken)
  Insert size (bp): 2550
  Mutation: 1-851 (Vh) head domain, A50I mutation
  GenBank ID: NM_205441.1
  Entrez Gene: VCL (a.k.a. VINC1)
  Promoter: CMV
  Tag / fusion protein: EGFP (N terminal on backbone)
  Cloning method: Restriction Enzyme; 5′ cloning site NdeI (not destroyed); 3′ cloning site XhoI (not destroyed)
  Sequencing primers: 5′ EGFP-C; 3′ SV40 pA R
Terms and licenses: Academic/Nonprofit Terms; Industry Terms: Not Available to Industry
Depositor comments: A50I mutation introduced into EGFP/V1-851 (Addgene plasmid 46268) by QCPCR mutation.
How to cite: pEGFPC1/GgVcl 1-851 A50I mutant was a gift from Susan Craig (Addgene plasmid # 46269 ; http://n2t.net/addgene:46269 ; RRID:Addgene_46269)
