>Addgene plasmid #46269 | pEGFPC1/GgVcl 1-851 A50I mutant | addgene partial sequence | sequence record 66877 | EGFP-C 5'-CATGGTCCTGCTGGAGTTCGTG-3'
TCTCGGCATGGACGAGCTGTACAAGTCCGGACTCAGATCTAGAGCTCAAGCTTCGAATTCCGGCCCCCCC
TGCCCCGCCGCCCATATGATGCCCGTCTTCCACACGCGCACCATCGAGAGCATCTTGGAGCCCGTGGCTC
AGCAGATCTCCCACCTGGTCATCATGCACGAGGAGGGGGAGGTAGACGGCAAGGCCATCCCGGACCTCAC
CGCCCCCGTGTCGGCCGTGCAGGCCATCGTCAGCAACCTGGTGCGGGTTGGAAAAGAAACTGTGCAGACA
ACAGAAGACCAGATCTTGAAAAGGGATATGCCACCAGCATTCATCAAAGTAGAGAATGCCTGCACCAAGC
TCGTTCGAGCAGCCCAGATGCTGCAAGCAGATCCTTATTCAGTACCAGCTCGTGACTACCTAATTGATGG
ATCAAGAGGCATCCTTTCTGGAACATCAGACTTACTTCTGACATTTGATGAAGCGGAGGTCCGTAAAATC
ATCCGTGTCTGCAAAGGAATATTGGAATATCTGACTGTGGCAGAAGTAGTAGAGACTATGGAGGATTTGG
TGACATATACAAAGAATCTAGGGCCAGGAATGACAAAGATGGCGAAAATGATCGATGAGAGACAACAGGA
ATTAACTCATCAGGAACATAGGGTTATGCTGGTGAACTCCATGAATACTGTGAAGGAGCTATTGCCTGTA
CTTATTTCAGCTATGAAGATCTTTGTAACCACAAAAAACACTAAAAGCCAGGGAATAGAAGAGGCCTTGA
AAAATCGCAATTTCACAGTAGAGAAAATGAGTGCTGAGATAAATGAAATAATCCGTGTATTACAACTCAC
TTCCTGGGATGAAGATGCCTGGGCCAGCAAGGACACTGAA
