>Addgene plasmid #46269 | pEGFPC1/GgVcl 1-851 A50I mutant | addgene partial sequence | sequence record 66878 | SV40pA-R 5'-GAAATTTGTGATGCTATTGC-3'
AGCTGCAATAAACAAGTTAACAACAACAATTGCATTCATTTTATGTTTCAGGTTCAGGGGGAGGTGTGGG
AGGTTTTTTAAAGCAAGTAAAACCTCTACAAATGTGGTATGGCTGATTATGATCAGTTATCTAGATCCGG
TGGATCCCGGGCCCGCGGTACCGTCGACTCGAGTTAATGCTCTAGGTCAGGAGGAGGAGGGGGAAAGTCT
GGCTCCTGAGGCTGAAAGGCTTCTCTGACTTTGGCCACAGCTCCCAGAATCCTGTATCCAGAATCCAAGA
AACTCTTCTGCAAACCAGGATCAGAGATATTTCCTGCTACAGCTTTAGCATCCATTACCATCGGTGATAT
GGTTTTGCTCAGCTCATCAGAAGCTGCTTTAACAGCCTCCCTGAATTTAGGGTCTTCTGAATTTTCAACC
TCCCGTTTTGCCACAAGCAGGATGCGGTTCGCTCGTCTAGCAATGCTGGTGGCTCCAGCTACCAGCATCT
GAGGTTGCATATTGGCCATTGCAACTTTGCATTTATCAAGATCCTTCTTAATAGCCTCTTCTGATGCATC
CAACAGAGACTTGGTATCGATGGCCTCATCCACCAGCCCTGTCATCTTTTCTACATTATCAATCCATTGG
TTTTTCATTGTCTCAAAATGCTCATAAGCAGCTTGATTTCCAGGATTTCTCAGGAGGATTCGAGCAGCCG
ATACTACCTGTGGTGTAAGCTCCCTTGCAGATTTGACTGTTGCCTGAATGCCTTCCACAGTAGTTTTATT
AGCAGTTCCAACTGCAGCTGCTTTTTCTGCTGTTGCTCCCAGTCTAGCAGCATGGTTTTCAAAATTTGCT
GCTCTTTCTTCAAACACCTCTTCTCTATTGGGAGTATCAGAAGGAGCAGTGGCTGCTACTGCTAACAACT
TAATA
